>Addgene plasmid #197702 | pMC-1-NtEf1a-6 | addgene full sequence | sequence record 391031 | Addgene NGS Result
GTCAGTGAGCGAGGAAGCGGAAGAGCGCCCAATACGCAAACCGCCTCTCCCCGCGCGTTGGCCGATTCAT
TAATCACTCTGTGGTCTCAGGAGGTACCGGCCTTAGTTAAAGTGTCAAAATGGAAACTGGAGCCAAGTTT
AAGGGGCCGGACAAGTTGGCCTTAGTTAAATCTAATTCAGTGGGGGCCCAAGAAGCCCAACCCGGGTACG
ATTTCTGAGCTTTAAAAACATCACTCGGTGCATTTCTAAAACCCTAACGCTTCGCTTCATTTATTCTGCG
CAGCCAGGGTTTTAGCGAAGCTCTCTCGTCTTTTCCTTTCGTCTTTTTAAGGTTAGTTCTGTTCTATTTT
TCTGCCTATTATTTATATATATTCATACAAATCAATTGTATTCTAGTTGGTGTTTTGTCAGTGATTTGTT
GAAAAACACAATCTAATTACCTTGTGAATTGATTTTACTTGAGTTTGAATTATGAGATTTATTTGTTTTT
ATTTACGAATTAATTGATATCATAACTTTTTCTTCCCTTTTTTAATCTCGTCTATGTGGTATTGTCCTTT
TGTTTTTGTATATTAGATTTCAACTGTTCTACTAATTGGTTACAGCCTATACGATTTATTTTTTTATTTG
TTAATTCGATTTGATTTGCTACACTTAGATTTTGATCTATTGATGGTTTTTTTTAAAATGGATTTTTATG
ATATGTACACTTGAAGTCAATTGAATAATGAATCTACGACTATTAGAAACTCTATAGACTCTGGTATGTT
TGGTATGATAGAAAATGTTTTCCTTTTTATTCCGTGTTTGATTTGTAACTGAACTTTTTGCTAAGAATTT
GTGAAAGATTGATAGTATCGTTTTGATGAAAATTTATAGATGTCCAGATTGATGATAATGGCTGATTGTT
GAAAAGGAAAATGAATTCTGTCTGTGGAAGTTACATTCCTGGAACATCTTTTCCTTGGAAATGTTTTTGG
TTAATCAAACACCAAAAGATAAATTTCTTCGTAGTCCCTCATTCCACCCCCAAAATTTACGTATTACATG
GTCTAGAGTTAAGTTTCACATATTTCAAAGAGAACCATTAGACAAGAGTCTAATTGAAAGTTTGTTTCTT
TGTAGAAATTATTTTGGTTTCAATGACTATCAAAATTTAATTCTTGGTTTTCTGTTCTTGTGATGATCTT
CAGTTTTTAAGGAATCAATGTGAGACCACGAAGTGGCTCTTCAGTGGACGAAAGGGCCTCGTGATACGCC
TATTTTTATAGGTTAATGTCATGATAATAATGGTTTCTTAGACGTCAGGTGGCACTTTTCGGGGAAATGT
GCGCGGAACCCCTATTTGTTTATTTTTCTAAATACATTCAAATATGTATCCGCTCATGAGACAATAACCC
TGATAAATGCTTCAATAATATTGAAAAAGGAAGAGTATGCGCTCACGCAACTGGTCCAGAACCTTGACCG
AACGCAGCGGTGGTAACGGCGCAGTGGCGGTTTTCATGGCTTGTTATGACTGTTTTTTTTTGGGGTACAG
TCTATGCCTCGGGCATCCAAGCAGCAAGCGCGTTACGCCGTGGGTCGATGTTTGATGTTATGGAGCAGCA
ACGATGTTACGCAGCAGGGCAGTCGCCCTAAAACAAAGTTAAACATCATGAGGGAAGCGGTGATCGCCGA
AGTATCGACTCAACTATCAGAGGTAGTTGGCGTCATCGAGCGCCATCTCGAACCGACGTTGCTGGCCGTA
CATTTGTACGGCTCCGCAGTGGATGGCGGCCTGAAGCCACACAGCGATATTGATTTGCTGGTTACGGTGA
CCGTAAGGCTTGATGAAACAACGCGGCGAGCTTTGATCAACGACCTTTTGGAAACTTCGGCTTCCCCTGG
AGAGAGCGAGATTCTCCGCGCTGTAGAAGTCACCATTGTTGTGCACGACGACATCATTCCGTGGCGTTAT
CCAGCTAAGCGCGAACTGCAATTTGGAGAATGGCAGCGCAATGACATTCTTGCAGGTATCTTCGAGCCAG
CCACGATCGACATTGATCTGGCTATCTTGCTGACAAAAGCAAGAGAACATAGCGTTGCCTTGGTAGGTCC
AGCGGCGGAGGAACTCTTTGATCCGGTTCCTGAACAGGATCTATTTGAGGCGCTAAATGAAACCTTAACG
CTATGGAACTCGCCGCCCGACTGGGCTGGCGATGAGCGAAATGTAGTGCTTACGTTGTCCCGCATTTGGT
ACAGCGCAGTAACCGGCAAAATCGCGCCGAAGGATGTCGCTGCCGACTGGGCAATGGAGCGCCTGCCGGC
CCAGTATCAGCCCGTCATACTTGAAGCTAGACAGGCTTATCTTGGACAAGAAGAAGATCGCTTGGCCTCG
CGCGCAGATCAGTTGGAAGAATTTGTCCATTACGTAAAAGGCGAGATCACCAAGGTAGTCGGCAAATAAC
TGTCAGACCAAGTTTACTCATATATACTTTAGATTGATTTAAAACTTCATTTTTAATTTAAAAGGATCTA
GGTGAAGATCCTTTTTGATAATCTCATGACCAAAATCCCTTAACGTGAGTTTTCGTTCCACTGAGCGTCA
GACCCCGTAGAAAAGATCAAAGGATCTTCTTGAGATCCTTTTTTTCTGCGCGTAATCTGCTGCTTGCAAA
CAAAAAAACCACCGCTACCAGCGGTGGTTTGTTTGCCGGATCAAGAGCTACCAACTCTTTTTCCGAAGGT
AACTGGCTTCAGCAGAGCGCAGATACCAAATACTGTTCTTCTAGTGTAGCCGTAGTTAGGCCACCACTTC
AAGAACTCTGTAGCACCGCCTACATACCTCGCTCTGCTAATCCTGTTACCAGTGGCTGCTGCCAGTGGCG
ATAAGTCGTGTCTTACCGGGTTGGACTCAAGACGATAGTTACCGGATAAGGCGCAGCGGTCGGGCTGAAC
GGGGGGTTCGTGCACACAGCCCAGCTTGGAGCGAACGACCTACACCGAACTGAGATACCTACAGCGTGAG
CTATGAGAAAGCGCCACGCTTCCCGAAGGGAGAAAGGCGGACAGGTATCCGGTAAGCGGCAGGGTCGGAA
CAGGAGAGCGCACGAGGGAGCTTCCAGGGGGAAACGCCTGGTATCTTTATAGTCCTGTCGGGTTTCGCCA
CCTCTGACTTGAGCGTCGATTTTTGTGATGCTCGTCAGGGGGGCGGAGCCTATGGAAAAACGCCAGCAAC
GCGGCCTTTTTACGGTTCCTGGCCTTTTGCTGGCCTTTTGCTCACATGTTCTTTCCTGCGTTATCCCCTG
ATTCTGTGGATAACCGTATTACCGCCTTTGAGTGAGCTGATACCGCTCGCCGCAGCCGAACGACCGAGCG
CAGCGA
Features (pLannotate 1.2.2; 8 found; start..end, strand, type, name):
      1..23      +  rep_origin     RSF ori (fragment): Plasmids containing the RSF 1030 origin of replication can be propagated in E. coli cells that contain additional plasmids with compatible origins.
     25..74      +  CDS            lacI (fragment): lac repressor; lacI; The lac repressor binds to the lac operator to inhibit transcription in E. coli. This inhibition can be relieved by adding lactose or isopropyl-β-D-thiogalactopyranoside (IPTG).
    836..852     +  misc_feature   WPRE (fragment): woodchuck hepatitis virus posttranscriptional regulatory element
   1332..1436    +  promoter       AmpR promoter: bla
   1427..1507    -  CDS            int (fragment): INT2_ECOLX - Protein inferred from homology: Swiss-Prot protein existence level 3. Putative integrase believed to be involved in the insertion of antibiotic resistance genes into plasmids and transposons. From Escherichia coli.
   1595..1651    +  CDS            GmR (fragment): gentamycin acetyltransferase; aacC1; confers resistance to gentamycin
   1658..2446    +  CDS            aadA: S3AD_ECOLX - Experimental evidence at protein level: Swiss-Prot protein existence level 1. Mediates bacterial resistance to the antibiotics streptomycin and spectinomycin. From Escherichia coli.
   2620..3208    +  rep_origin     ori: high-copy-number ColE1/pMB1/pBR322/pUC origin of replication
