[The description below was written by a language model from this plasmid's Addgene catalogue record and pLannotate feature annotations shown in this document.]
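Description:
pMC-1-NtEf1a-6 is a Level 0 Phytobrick (MoClo) part plasmid from a modular vector toolkit and parts library built for plant genome engineering. It is a small, high-copy E. coli cloning vector of about 3.4 kb, derived from a self-made acceptor backbone, pMC-1-ccdB-6. The backbone name suggests that the part replaced a ccdB counter-selection cassette, although the record does not describe the cloning sites or overhangs. Propagation relies on a ColE1/pUC-type origin of replication. Selection is with spectinomycin through an aadA (streptomycin/spectinomycin adenylyltransferase) gene, which lies downstream of an annotated AmpR (bla) promoter that probably drives it.

The payload is the NtEf1a promoter from Nicotiana tabacum, listed as a 1,115 bp insert. By its name it is presumably the promoter of a tobacco elongation factor 1-alpha gene, a class of promoter generally used for strong constitutive expression. The automated annotation does not label the promoter itself, but the largely unannotated stretch in the first third of the sequence is the likely location of the insert. Several very short hits there and near the marker (RSF ori, lacI, WPRE, integrase and GmR fragments) are best read as incidental matches or remnants of the resistance cassette's origin, not as functional elements.

Although catalogued as a plant expression vector, the plasmid carries no coding sequence, terminator or plant selectable marker in the annotated features. It serves as a promoter donor: in MoClo-style hierarchical Golden Gate assembly, Level 0 parts are combined with coding sequences and terminators into transcription units, which are then built into plant transformation constructs.
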