Addgene plasmid #197702: pMC-1-NtEf1a-6
Purpose: Phytobrick (MoClo) Level 0 Part
Depositing lab: Daniel Voytas. Depositing organization: University of Minnesota. Publication: An extensible vector toolkit and parts library for advanced engineering of plant genomes. Chamness JC, Kumar J, Cruz AJ, Rhuby E, Holum MJ, Cody JP, Tibebu R, Gamo ME, Starker CG, Zhang F, Voytas DF. Plant Genome. 2023 Mar 9:e20312. doi: 10.1002/tpg2.20312. PubMed 36896468.
Backbone
  Vector backbone: pMC-1-ccdB-6
  Backbone manufacturer: Self-made
  Vector type: Plant Expression
Growth in bacteria
  Bacterial resistance: Spectinomycin, 50 μg/mL
  Growth temperature: 37°C
  Growth strain: DH5alpha
  Copy number: High Copy
Gene/Insert
  Gene/Insert name: NtEf1a promoter
  Species: Nicotiana tabacum
  Insert size (bp): 1115
  Cloning method: Restriction Enzyme; 5′ cloning site Unknown (unknown if destroyed)
Terms and licenses: Academic/Nonprofit Terms; Industry Terms: Not Available to Industry
Depositor comments: Please visit https://doi.org/10.1101/2022.10.15.511792 for bioRxiv preprint.
How to cite: pMC-1-NtEf1a-6 was a gift from Daniel Voytas (Addgene plasmid # 197702 ; http://n2t.net/addgene:197702 ; RRID:Addgene_197702)
